>Addgene plasmid #174283 | pAPM-miR30-TMEM173-ts1 | addgene full sequence | sequence record 343753 | Addgene NGS Result
CGCCCAGTTCCGCCCATTCTCCGCCCCATGGCTGACTAATTTTTTTTATTTATGCAGAGGCCGAGGCCGC
CTCTGCCTCTGAGCTATTCCAGAAGTAGTGAGGAGGCTTTTTTGGAGGCCTAGGCTTTTGCAAAAAGCTC
GCGTTGACATTGATTATTGACTAGTTATTAATAGTAATCAATTACGGGGTCATTAGTTCATAGCCCATAT
ATGGAGTTCCGCGTTACATAACTTACGGTAAATGGCCCGCCTGGCTGACCGCCCAACGACCCCCGCCCAT
TGACGTCAATAATGACGTATGTTCCCATAGTAACGCCAATAGGGACTTTCCATTGACGTCAATGGGTGGA
GTATTTACGGTAAACTGCCCACTTGGCAGTACATCAAGTGTATCATATGCCAAGTACGCCCCCTATTGAC
GTCAATGACGGTAAATGGCCCGCCTGGCATTATGCCCAGTACATGACCTTATGGGACTTTCCTACTTGGC
AGTACATCTACGTATTAGTCATCGCTATTACCATGGTGATGCGGTTTTGGCAGTACATCAATGGGCGTGG
ATAGCGGTTTGACTCACGGGGATTTCCAAGTCTCCACCCCATTGACGTCAATGGGAGTTTGTTTTGGCAC
CAAAATCAACGGGACTTTCCAAAATGTCGTAACAACTCCGCCCCATTGACGCAAATGGGCGGTAGGCGTG
TACGGTGGGAGGTCTATATAAGCAGCGCGTTTTGCCTGTACTGGGTCTCTCTGGTTAGACCAGATCTGAG
CCTGGGAGCTCTCTGGCTAACTAGGGAACCCACTGCTTAAGCCTCAATAAAGCTTGCCTTGAGTGCTTCA
AGTAGTGTGTGCCCGTCTGTTGTGAGACTCTGGTAACTAGAGATCCCTCAGACCCTTTTAGTCAGTGTGG
AAAATCTCTAGCAGTGGCGCCCGAACAGGGACTTGAAAGCGAAAGGGAAACCAGAGGAGCTCTCTCGACG
CAGGACTCGGCTTGCTGAAGCGCGCACGGCAAGAGGCGAGGGGCGGCGACTGGTGAGTACGCCAAAAATT
TTGACTAGCGGAGGCTAGAAGGAGAGAGATGGGTGCGAGAGCGTCAGTATTAAGCGGGGGAGAATTAGAT
CGCGATGGGAAAAAATTCGGTTAAGGCCAGGGGGAAAGAAAAAATATAAATTAAAACATATAGTATGGGC
AAGCAGGGAGCTAGAACGATTCGCAGTTAATCCTGGCCTGTTAGAAACATCAGAAGGCTGTAGACAAATA
CTGGGACAGCTACAACCATCCCTTCAGACAGGATCAGAAGAACTTAGATCATTATATAATACAGTAGCAA
CCCTCTATTGTGTGCATCAAAGGATAGAGATAAAAGACACCAAGGAAGCTTTAGACAAGATAGAGGAAGA
GCAAAACAAAAGTAAGACCACCGCACAGCAAGCGGCCGGCCGCTGATCTTCAGACCTGGAGGAGGAGATA
TGAGGGACAATTGGAGAAGTGAATTATATAAATATAAAGTAGTAAAAATTGAACCATTAGGAGTAGCACC
CACCAAGGCAAAGAGAAGAGTGGTGCAGAGAGAAAAAAGAGCAGTGGGAATAGGAGCTTTGTTCCTTGGG
TTCTTGGGAGCAGCAGGAAGCACTATGGGCGCAGCGTCAATGACGCTGACGGTACAGGCCAGACAATTAT
TGTCTGGTATAGTGCAGCAGCAGAACAATTTGCTGAGGGCTATTGAGGCGCAACAGCATCTGTTGCAACT
CACAGTCTGGGGCATCAAGCAGCTCCAGGCAAGAATCCTGGCTGTGGAAAGATACCTAAAGGATCAACAG
CTCCTGGGGATTTGGGGTTGCTCTGGAAAACTCATTTGCACCACTGCTGTGCCTTGGAATGCTAGTTGGA
GTAATAAATCTCTGGAACAGATTTGGAATCACACGACTTGGATGGAGTGGGACAGAGAAATTAACAATTA
CACAAGCTTAATACACTCCTTAATTGAAGAATCGCAAAACCAGCAAGAAAAGAATGAACAAGAATTATTG
GAATTAGATAAATGGGCAAGTTTGTGGAATTGGTTTAACATAACAAATTGGCTGTGGTATATAAAATTAT
TCATAATGATAGTAGGAGGCTTGGTAGGTTTAAGAATAGTTTTTGCTGTACTTTCTATAGTGAATAGAGT
TAGGCAGGGATATTCACCATTATCGTTTCAGACCCACCTCCCAACCCCGAGGGGACCCGACAGGCCCGAA
GGAATAGAAGAAGAAGGTGGAGAGAGAGACAGAGACAGATCCATTCGATTAGTGAACGGATCGGCACTGC
GTGCGCCAATTCTGCAGACAAATGGCAGTATTCATCCACAATTTTAAAAGAAAAGGGGGGATTGGGGGGT
ACAGTGCAGGGGAAAGAATAGTAGACATAATAGCAACAGACATACAAACTAAAGAATTACAAAAACAAAT
TACAAAAATTCAAAATTTTCGGGTTTATTACAGGGACAGCAGAGATCCAGTTTGGTTAATTAACTGCAGC
CCCGATAAAATAAAAGATTTTATTTAGTCTCCAGAAAAAGGGGGGAATGAAAGACCCCACCTGTAGGTTT
GGCAAGCTAGCTGCAGTAACGCCATTTTGCAAGGCATGGAAAAATACCAAACCAAGAATAGAGAAGTTCA
GATCAAGGGCGGGTACATGAAAATAGCTAACGTTGGGCCAAACAGGATATCTGCGGTGAGCAGTTTCGGC
CCCGGCCCGGGGCCAAGAACAGATGGTCACCGCAGTTTCGGCCCCGGCCCGAGGCCAAGAACAGATGGTC
CCCAGATATGGCCCAACCCTCAGCAGTTTCTTAAGACCCATCAGATGTTTCCAGGCTCCCCCAAGGACCT
GAAATGACCCTGCGCCTTATTTGAATTAACCAATCAGCCTGCTTCTCGCTTCTGTTCGCGCGCTTCTGCT
TCCCGAGCTCTATAAAAGAGCTCACAACCCCTCACTCGGCGCGCCAGTCCTCCGACAGACTGAGTCGCCC
GGGGGTCTAGAACGCGTGCCGCCATGACCGAATACAAACCTACCGTGAGGCTGGCTACAAGAGATGATGT
CCCAAGGGCTGTGAGAACACTGGCCGCCGCTTTTGCCGATTACCCTGCCACACGCCACACTGTGGACCCA
GATCGGCATATCGAGAGAGTGACTGAGCTGCAGGAACTGTTCCTGACCCGAGTGGGCCTGGACATTGGGA
AGGTCTGGGTCGCAGACGATGGAGCAGCTGTGGCTGTCTGGACCACACCAGAGAGCGTGGAAGCCGGAGC
TGTCTTTGCAGAGATCGGCCCTAGAATGGCAGAACTGAGCGGCTCCAGGCTGGCAGCACAGCAGCAGATG
GAGGGACTGCTGGCCCCACACAGGCCTAAGGAACCAGCATGGTTCCTGGCTACCGTGGGGGTCTCTCCTG
ACCATCAGGGCAAAGGACTGGGAAGTGCTGTGGTCCTGCCAGGAGTGGAGGCTGCAGAACGAGCTGGAGT
CCCTGCATTTCTGGAGACCTCTGCTCCACGAAACCTGCCCTTCTATGAACGGCTGGGCTTTACTGTGACC
GCAGATGTGGAGGTCCCCGAAGGACCTAGGACCTGGTGCATGACACGCAAACCCGGCGCCTGAGCGATCG
CCGCGGCCGCCTTCTTAACCCAACAGAAGGCTCGAGAAGGTATATTGCTGTTGACAGTGAGCGACACCCC
CTTGCAGACTTTGTATAGTGAAGCCACAGATGTATACAAAGTCTGCAAGGGGGTGGTGCCTACTGCCTCG
GACTTCAAGGGGCTAGAATTCGGCAGCTGTAGATCTTAGCCACTTTTTAAAAGAAAAGGGGGGACTGGAA
GGGCTAACTGCATCCGGACTGTACTGGGTCTCTCTGGTTAGACCAGATCTGAGCCTGGGAGCTCTCTGGC
TAACTAGGGAACCCACTGCTTAAGCCTCAATAAAGCTTGCCTTGAGTGCTTCAAGTAGTGTGTGCCCGTC
TGTTGTGTGACTCTGGTAACTAGAGATCCCTCAGACCCTTTTAGTCAGTGTGGAAAATCTCTAGCAGGGC
CCGTTTCATGTGAGCAAAAGGCCAGCAAAAGGCCAGGAACCGTAAAAAGGCCGCGTTGCTGGCGTTTTTC
CATAGGCTCCGCCCCCCTGACGAGCATCACAAAAATCGACGCTCAAGTCAGAGGTGGCGAAACCCGACAG
GACTATAAAGATACCAGGCGTTTCCCCCTGGAAGCTCCCTCGTGCGCTCTCCTGTTCCGACCCTGCCGCT
TACCGGATACCTGTCCGCCTTTCTCCCTTCGGGAAGCGTGGCGCTTTCTCATAGCTCACGCTGTAGGTAT
CTCAGTTCGGTGTAGGTCGTTCGCTCCAAGCTGGGCTGTGTGCACGAACCCCCCGTTCAGCCCGACCGCT
GCGCCTTATCCGGTAACTATCGTCTTGAGTCCAACCCGGTAAGACACGACTTATCGCCACTGGCAGCAGC
CACTGGTAACAGGATTAGCAGAGCGAGGTATGTAGGCGGTGCTACAGAGTTCTTGAAGTGGTGGCCTAAC
TACGGCTACACTAGAAGAACAGTATTTGGTATCTGCGCTCTGCTGAAGCCAGTTACCTTCGGAAAAAGAG
TTGGTAGCTCTTGATCCGGCAAACAAACCACCGCTGGTAGCGGTGGTTTTTTTGTTTGCAAGCAGCAGAT
TACGCGCAGAAAAAAAGGATCTCAAGAAGATCCTTTGATCTTTTCTACGGGGTCTGACGCTCAGTGGAAC
GAAAACTCACGTTAAGGGATTTTGGTCATGAGATTATCAAAAAGGATCTTCACCTAGATCCTTTTAAATT
AAAAATGAAGTTTTAAATCAATCTAAAGTATATATGAGTAAACTTGGTCTGACAGTTACCAATGCTTAAT
CAGTGAGGCACCTATCTCAGCGATCTGTCTATTTCGTTCATCCATAGTTGCCTGACTCCCCGTCGTGTAG
ATAACTACGATACGGGAGGGCTTACCATCTGGCCCCAGTGCTGCAATGATACCGCGAGACCCACGCTCAC
CGGCTCCAGATTTATCAGCAATAAACCAGCCAGCCGGAAGGGCCGAGCGCAGAAGTGGTCCTGCAACTTT
ATCCGCCTCCATCCAGTCTATTAATTGTTGCCGGGAAGCTAGAGTAAGTAGTTCGCCAGTTAATAGTTTG
CGCAACGTTGTTGCCATTGCTACAGGCATCGTGGTGTCACGCTCGTCGTTTGGTATGGCTTCATTCAGCT
CCGGTTCCCAACGATCAAGGCGAGTTACATGATCCCCCATGTTGTGCAAAAAAGCGGTTAGCTCCTTCGG
TCCTCCGATCGTTGTCAGAAGTAAGTTGGCCGCAGTGTTATCACTCATGGTTATGGCAGCACTGCATAAT
TCTCTTACTGTCATGCCATCCGTAAGATGCTTTTCTGTGACTGGTGAGTACTCAACCAAGTCATTCTGAG
AATAGTGTATGCGGCGACCGAGTTGCTCTTGCCCGGCGTCAATACGGGATAATACCGCGCCACATAGCAG
AACTTTAAAAGTGCTCATCATTGGAAAACGTTCTTCGGGGCGAAAACTCTCAAGGATCTTACCGCTGTTG
AGATCCAGTTCGATGTAACCCACTCGTGCACCCAACTGATCTTCAGCATCTTTTACTTTCACCAGCGTTT
CTGGGTGAGCAAAAACAGGAAGGCAAAATGCCGCAAAAAAGGGAATAAGGGCGACACGGAAATGTTGAAT
ACTCATACTCTTCCTTTTTCAATATTATTGAAGCATTTATCAGGGTTATTGTCTCATGAGCGGATACATA
TTTGAATGTATTTAGAAAAATAAACAAATAGGGGTTCCGCGCACATTTCCCCGAAAAGTGCCACCTGACG
TCGACGGATCGGGAGATCTCCCGATCCCCTATGGTGCACTCTCAGTACAATCTGCTCTGATGCCGCATAG
TTAAGCCAGTATCTGCTCCCTGCTTGTGTGTTGGAGGTCGCTGAGTAGTGCGCGAGCAAAATTTAAGCTA
CAACAAGGCAAGGCTTGACCGACAATTGCATGAAGAATCTGCTTAGGGTTAGGCGTTTTGCGCTGCTTCG
CGATGTACGGGCCAGATATACGCGCTGTGGAATGTGTGTCAGTTAGGGTGTGGAAAGTCCCCAGGCTCCC
CAGCAGGCAGAAGTATGCAAAGCATGCATCTCAATTAGTCAGCAACCAGGTGTGGAAAGTCCCCAGGCTC
CCCAGCAGGCAGAAGTATGCAAAGCATGCATCTCAATTAGTCAGCAACCATAGTCCCGCCCCTAACTCCG
CCCATCCCGCCCCTAACTC
Features (pLannotate 1.2.2; 19 found; start..end, strand, type, name):
    146..525     +  enhancer       CMV enhancer: human cytomegalovirus immediate early enhancer
    526..725     +  promoter       CMV promoter: human cytomegalovirus (CMV) immediate early promoter
    743..923     +  LTR            5' LTR (truncated): truncated 5' long terminal repeat (LTR) from HIV-1
    970..1095    +  misc_feature   HIV-1 Ψ: packaging signal of human immunodeficiency virus type 1
   1079..1417    +  CDS            HIV-1 gag (fragment): gag protein from human immunodeficiency virus 1; gag
   1592..1825    +  misc_feature   RRE: The Rev response element (RRE) of HIV-1 allows for Rev-dependent mRNA export from the nucleus to the cytoplasm.
   2202..2302    +  CDS            Rev (fragment): human immunodeficiency virus 1 (HIV-1) Rev protein; rev; enhances nuclear export of unspliced and incompletely spliced viral mRNAs
   2352..2469    +  misc_feature   cPPT/CTS: central polypurine tract and central termination sequence of HIV-1
   2606..3013    +  promoter       SFFV promoter: spleen focus-forming virus long terminal repeat (LTR) promoter
   3034..3630    +  CDS            pac: PUAC_STRAD - Protein predicted: Swiss-Prot protein existence level 4. Detoxification of puromycin. From Streptomyces alboniger.
   3655..3700    +  ncRNA          5' miR-30a (fragment): sequence upstream of the 71-nt precursor of the human miR-30a microRNA (Zeng et al., 2002) miRNA
   3770..3795    +  ncRNA          3' miR-30a (fragment): sequence downstream of the 71-nt precursor of the human miR-30a microRNA (Zeng et al., 2002) miRNA
   3825..3844    +  misc_feature   cPPT/CTS (fragment): central polypurine tract and central termination sequence of HIV-1
   3876..4056    +  LTR            5' LTR (truncated): truncated 5' long terminal repeat (LTR) from HIV-1
   4127..4715    -  rep_origin     ori: high-copy-number ColE1/pMB1/pBR322/pUC origin of replication
   4886..5746    -  CDS            AmpR: β-lactamase; bla; confers resistance to ampicillin, carbenicillin, and related antibiotics
   5747..5851    -  promoter       AmpR promoter: bla
   5910..5962    -  misc_feature   bom (fragment): basis of mobility region from pBR322
   6124..134     +  promoter       SV40 promoter (across the origin): SV40 enhancer and early promoter
