[The description below was written by a language model from this plasmid's Addgene catalogue record and pLannotate feature annotations shown in this document.]
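Description:
pAPM-miR30-TMEM173-ts1 is an HIV-1-based lentiviral RNAi vector built on the pAPM-miR30 backbone and designed to knock down human TMEM173, the gene now called STING1, which encodes the STING innate immune adaptor. In bacteria it is maintained through a high-copy ColE1/pUC-type origin and selected with ampicillin via the β-lactamase gene. The record notes propagation in a recombination-limiting strain, a common precaution for plasmids carrying repeated LTR sequences.

The transfer cassette begins with a CMV enhancer/promoter fused to a truncated 5' LTR, an arrangement that typically drives genomic RNA production in packaging cells without relying on the native U3 region. It is followed by the Ψ packaging signal with a short gag fragment, the Rev response element for Rev-dependent nuclear export, and a cPPT/CTS that aids nuclear import of the reverse-transcribed genome. A second truncated LTR closes the viral unit.

Between these elements, the spleen focus-forming virus (SFFV) promoter drives a single transcript that encodes puromycin N-acetyltransferase (pac). Immediately downstream lies a hairpin embedded between 5' and 3' flanking sequences of human miR-30a. Because the shRNA sits in a microRNA context on a Pol II transcript, it is processed by the endogenous miRNA machinery, and puromycin resistance is linked to expression of the knockdown hairpin. The "ts1" suffix probably denotes one particular target site in TMEM173, though the record does not define it.

An SV40 promoter is also annotated in the backbone, spanning the plasmid origin. The associated publication concerns innate immune sensing of intron-containing RNA from the HIV-1 provirus, so the vector was probably used to produce stable, puromycin-selected STING-depleted human cells for studies of that kind.
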