Addgene plasmid #174283: pAPM-miR30-TMEM173-ts1
Purpose: TMEM173 knockdown
Depositing lab: Jeremy Luban. Depositing organization: University of Massachusetts, Worcester. Publication: IFIH1 (MDA5) is required for innate immune detection of intron-containing RNA expressed from the HIV-1 provirus. Guney MH, Nagalekshmi K, McCauley SM, Carbone C, Aydemir O, Luban J. Proc Natl Acad Sci U S A. 2024 Jul 16;121(29):e2404349121. doi: 10.1073/pnas.2404349121. Epub 2024 Jul 10. PubMed 38985764.
Backbone
  Vector backbone: pAPM-miR30
  Vector type: Lentiviral, RNAi
  Selectable markers: Puromycin
Growth in bacteria
  Bacterial resistance: Ampicillin, 100 μg/mL
  Growth temperature: 30°C
  Growth strain: NEB Stable
  Copy number: High Copy
Gene/Insert
  Gene/Insert name: TMEM173 shRNA
  gRNA/shRNA sequence: TACAAAGTCTGCAAGGGGGTGG
  Species: H. sapiens (human)
  Entrez Gene: STING1 (a.k.a. ERIS, MITA, MPYS, NET23, SAVI, STING, STING-beta, TMEM173, hMITA, hSTING)
  Promoter: SFFV
  Cloning method: Restriction Enzyme; 5′ cloning site unknown (unknown if destroyed)
Terms and licenses: Academic/Nonprofit Terms; Industry Terms: Not Available to Industry
Depositor comments: Please visit https://doi.org/10.1101/2023.11.17.567619 for bioRxiv preprint.
How to cite: pAPM-miR30-TMEM173-ts1 was a gift from Jeremy Luban (Addgene plasmid # 174283 ; http://n2t.net/addgene:174283 ; RRID:Addgene_174283)
